>Addgene plasmid #53157 | pWZLblasti-CTR1 | addgene partial sequence | sequence record 87678 | pLXSN5 5'-CCCTTGAACCTCCTCGTTCGACC-3'
TTTATCCAGCCCTCACTCCTTCTCTAGGCGCCGGCCGGATCCGCCGCCACCATGGATCATTCCCACCATA
TGGGGATGAGCTATATGGACTCCAACAGTACCATGCAACCTTCTCACCATCACCCAACCACTTCAGCCTC
ACACTCCCATGGTGGAGGAGACAGCAGCGTGATGATGATGCCTATGACCTTCTACTTTGGCTTTAAGAAT
GTGGAACTACTGTTTTCCGGTTTGGTGATCAATACAGCTGGAGAAATGGCTGGAGCTTTTGTGGCAGTGT
TTTTACTAGCAATGTTCTATGAAGGACTCAAGATAGCCCGAGAGAGCCTGCTGCGTAAGTCACAAGTCAG
CATTCGCTACAATTCCATGCCTGTCCCAGGACCAAATGGAACCATCCTTATGGAGACACACAAAACTGTT
GGGCAACAGATGCTGAGCTTTCCTCACCTCCTGCAAACAGTGCTGCACATCATCCAGGTGGTCATAAGCT
ACTTCCTCATGCTCATCTTCATGACCTACAACGGGTACCTCTGCATTGCAGTAGCAGCAGGGGCCGGTAC
AGGATACTTCCTCTTCAGCTGGAAGAAGGCAGTGGTAGTGGATATCACAGAGCATTGCCATTGAGTCGAC
CAATTCCGGTTATTTTCCACCATATTGCCGTCTTTTGGCAATGTGAGGGCCCGGAAACCTGGCCCTGTCT
TCTTGACGAGCATTCCTAGGGGTCTTTCCCCTCTCGCCAAAGGAATGCAAGGTCTGTTGAATGTCGTGAA
GGAAGCAGTTCCTCTGGAAGCTTCTTGAAGACAAACAACGTCTGTAGCGACCCTTTGCAGGCAGCGGAAC
CCCCCACCTGGCGACAGGTGCCTCTGCGGCCAAAAGCCACGTGTATAAGATACACCTGCAAAGGCGGCAC
AACCCCAGTGCCACGTTGTGAGTTGGATAGTTGTGGAAAGAGTCAAATGGCTCTCCTCAAGCGTATTCAA
CAAGGGGCTGAAGGATGCCCAGAAGGTACCCCATTGTATGGGATCTGATCTGGGGCCTCGGTGCACA
