[The description below was written by a language model from this plasmid's Addgene catalogue record.]
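Description:
pWZLblasti-CTR1 is a retroviral mammalian expression plasmid built on the pWZLblasti backbone, carrying the human copper transporter CTR1 (gene symbol SLC31A1, also known as COPT1). The total construct is about 5.7 kb, of which roughly 5.1 kb is backbone and 572 bp is the CTR1 insert, cloned by restriction digestion between BamHI and SalI sites that both remain intact. In bacteria it is maintained as a high-copy plasmid under ampicillin selection. In mammalian cells, transduced populations are selected with blasticidin.

No feature table accompanies the record, so the promoter driving CTR1, the way the blasticidin resistance gene is expressed, and the bacterial origin are not explicitly stated. Retroviral vectors of the pWZL type generally rely on flanking long terminal repeats and a packaging signal. This lets the transcript be packaged into viral particles in a suitable packaging cell line and then stably integrated into the genome of target cells, with the 5′ LTR commonly providing transcription of the insert. No epitope tag or reporter is listed. The depositor notes that quality-control sequencing revealed an M40V substitution in the CTR1 coding sequence, which they report to have no functional consequence.

The plasmid is intended for stable ectopic expression of human CTR1, the high-affinity copper importer, in mammalian cells. It was deposited in connection with work on the requirement for copper in oncogenic BRAF signalling and tumorigenesis, where such a vector would be suited to restoring or raising CTR1 expression to manipulate cellular copper uptake.
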