Addgene plasmid #53157: pWZLblasti-CTR1
Purpose: Expresses human CTR1 from blasticidin resistance retroviral vector
Depositing lab: Christopher Counter. Depositing organization: Duke University. Publication: Copper is required for oncogenic BRAF signalling and tumorigenesis. Brady DC, Crowe MS, Turski ML, Hobbs GA, Yao X, Chaikuad A, Knapp S, Xiao K, Campbell SL, Thiele DJ, Counter CM. Nature. 2014 Apr 9. doi: 10.1038/nature13180. PubMed 24717435.
Backbone
  Vector backbone: pWZLblasti
  Backbone size w/o insert (bp): 5100
  Total vector size (bp): 5672
  Vector type: Mammalian Expression, Retroviral
  Selectable markers: Blasticidin
Growth in bacteria
  Bacterial resistance: Ampicillin, 100 μg/mL
  Growth temperature: 37°C
  Growth strain: XL10 Gold
  Copy number: High Copy
Gene/Insert
  Gene/Insert name: CTR1 (alt names: Copper transporter 1; Solute carrier family 31 (copper tansporters), member 1; COPT1)
  Species: H. sapiens (human)
  Insert size (bp): 572
  GenBank ID: NM_001859.3
  Entrez Gene: SLC31A1 (a.k.a. COPT1, CTR1, NSCT)
  Cloning method: Restriction Enzyme; 5′ cloning site BamHI (not destroyed); 3′ cloning site SalI (not destroyed)
  Sequencing primers: 5′ GAACCTCCTCGTTCGACC; 3′ TTCCGGGCCCTCACATTG
Terms and licenses: Academic/Nonprofit Terms; Industry Terms: Not Available to Industry
Depositor comments: The M40V mutation found during the QC process has no functional consequence.
How to cite: pWZLblasti-CTR1 was a gift from Christopher Counter (Addgene plasmid # 53157 ; http://n2t.net/addgene:53157 ; RRID:Addgene_53157)
